>Addgene plasmid #228244 | Epac-S-H328 | addgene full sequence | sequence record 451838 | Addgene NGS Result
AAGCTTGCCGCCACCATGGCGGCCGCAATGGTGAGCAAGGGCGAGGAGCTGTTCACCGGGGTGGTGCCCA
TCCTGGTCGAGCTGGACGGCGACGTAAACGGCCACAAGTTCAGCGTGTCCGGCGAGGGCGAGGGCGATGC
CACCTACGGCAAGCTGACCCTGAAGTTCATCTGCACCACCGGCAAGCTGCCCGTGCCCTGGCCCACCCTC
GTGACCACCCTGTCCTGGGGCGTGCAGTGCTTCGCCCGCTACCCCGACCACATGAAGCAGCACGACTTCT
TCAAGTCCGCCATGCCCGAAGGCTACGTCCAGGAGCGCACCATCTTCTTCAAGGACGACGGCAACTACAA
GACCCGCGCCGAGGTGAAGTTCGAGGGCGACACCCTGGTGAACCGCATCGAGCTGAAGGGCATCGACTTC
AAGGAGGACGGCAACATCCTGGGGCACAAGCTGGAGTACAACTACTTTAGCGACAACGTCTATATCACCG
CCGACAAGCAGAAGAACGGCATCAAGGCCAACTTCAAGATCCGCCACAACATCGAGGACGGCGGCGTGCA
GCTCGCCGACCACTACCAGCAGAACACCCCCATCGGCGACGGCCCCGTGCTGCTGCCCGACAACCACTAC
CTGAGCACCCAGTCCAAGCTGAGCAAAGACCCCAACGAGAAGCGCGATCACATGGTCCTGCTGGAGTTCG
TGACCGCCGCCCGATATCAGCCCGTGGGAACTCATGAGATGGAGGAGGAGTTGGCCGAAGCTGTGGCCCT
GCTCTCCCAGCGGGGGCCTGACGCCCTGCTCACTGTGGCACTTCGAAAGCCCCCAGGTCAGCGCACGGAT
GAAGAGCTGGACCTCATCTTTGAGGAGCTGCTGCACATCAAGGCTGTGGCCCACCTCTCCAACTCGGTGA
AGCGAGAATTAGCGGCTGTTCTGCTCTTTGAACCACACAGCAAGGCAGGGACCGTGTTGTTCAGCCAGGG
GGACAAGGGCACTTCGTGGTACATTATCTGGAAGGGATCTGTCAACGTGGTGACCCATGGCAAGGGGCTG
GTCACCACCCTGCATGAGGGAGATGATTTTGGAGAGCTGGCTCTGGTGAATGATGCACCCCGGGCAGCCA
CCATCATCCTGCGAGAAGACAACTGTCATTTCCTGCGTGTGGACAAGCAGGACTTCAACCGTATCATCAA
GGATGTGGAGGCAAAGACCTTGCGGCTGGAAGAACATGGCAAAGTGGTGCTGGTGCTGACGAGAGCCTCT
CAGGGCGCCGGCCCTTCCCGACCCCCAACCCCAGGCAGGAACCGGTATACAGTGATGTCTGGCACCCCAG
AGAAGATCCTAGAGCTTCTGTTGGAGGCCATGGGACCAGATTCCAGTGCTCATGACCCAACAGAGACATT
CCTCAGCGACTTCCTCCTGACCCACAGGGTCTTCATGCCCAGCGCCCAACTCTGCGCTGCCCTTCTGCAC
CACTTCCATGTGGAGCCTGCGGGTGGCAGCGAGCAGGAGCGCAGCACCTACGTCTGCAACAAGAGGCAGC
AGATCTTGCGGCTGGTCAGCCAGTGGGTGGCCCTGTATGGCTCCATGCTCCACACTGACCCTGTGGCCAC
CAGCTTCCTCCAGAAACTCTCAGACCTGGTGGGCAGGGACACCCGACTCAGCAACCTGCTGAGGGAGCAG
TGGCCAGAGAGGCGGCGATGCCACAGGTTGGAGAATGGCTGTGGGAATGCATCTCCTCAGATGAAGGCCC
GGAACTTGCCTGTTTGGCTCCCCAACCAGGACGAGCCCCTTCCTGGCAGCAGCTGTGCCATCCAAGTTGG
GGATAAAGTCCCCTATGACATCTGCCGGCCAGACCACTCAGTGTTGACCCTGCAGCTGCCTGTGACAGCC
TCCGTGAGAGAGGTGATGGCAGCGTTGGCCCAGGAGGATGGCTGGACCAAGGGGCAGGTGCTGGTGAAGG
TCAATTCTGCAGGTGATGCCATTGGCCTGCAGCCAGATGCCCGTGGTGTGGCCACATCTCTGGGGCTCAA
TGAGCGTCTCTTTGTTGTCAACCCACAGGAAGCGCATGAGCTGATCCCACACCCTGACCAGCTGGGGCCC
ACTGTGGGCTCTGCTGAGGGGCTGGACCTGGTGAGTGCCAAGGACCTGGCAGGCCAGCTGACGGACCACG
ACTGGAGCCTCTTCAACAGTATCCACCAGGTGGAGCTGATCCACTATGTGCTGGGCCCCCAGCATCTGCG
GGATGTCACCACCGCCAACCTGGAGCGCTTCATGCGCCGCTTCAATGAGCTGCAGTACTGGGTGGCCACC
GAGCTGTGTCTCTGCCCCGTGCCCGGCCCCCGGGCCCAGCTGCTCAGGAAGTTCATTAAGCTGGCGGCCC
ACCTCAAGGAGCAGAAGAATCTCAATTCCTTCTTTGCCGTCATGTTTGGCCTCAGCAACTCGGCCATCAG
CCGCCTAGCCCACACCTGGGAGCGGCTGCCCCACAAAGTCCGGAAGCTGTACTCCGCCCTCGAGAGGCTG
CTGGATCCCTCATGGAACCACCGGGTATACCGACTGGCCCTCGCCAAGCTCTCCCCTCCTGTCATCCCCT
TCATGCCCCTTCTTGCCGCAGACATGGCCGCCATTCATGAGGGAAACCACACACTAGTGGAGAATCTCAT
CAACTTTGAGAAGATGAGAATGATGGCCAGAGCCGCGCGGATGCTGCACCACTGCCGAAGCCACAACCCT
GTGCCTCTCTCACCACTCAGAAGCCGAGTTTCCCACCTCCACGAGGACAGCCAGGTGGCGAGGATTTCCA
CATGCTCGGAGCAGTCCCTGAGCACCCGGAGTCCAGCCAGCACCTGGGCTTATGTCCAGCAGCTGAAGGT
CATTGACAACCAGCGGGAACTCTCCCGCCTCTCCCGAGAGCTGGAGCCAGCTAGCGAGCTCATGGACGGC
GGCGTGCAGCTCGCCGACCACTACCAGCAGAACACCCCCATCGGCGACGGCCCCGTGCTGCTGCCCGACA
ACCACTACCTGAGCTACCAGTCCGCCCTGAGCAAAGACCCCAACGAGAAGCGCGATCACATGGTCCTGCT
GGAGTTCGTGACCGCCGCCGGGATCACTCTCGGCATGGACGAGCTGTACAAGGGTGGCAGCGGTGGCATG
GTGAGCAAGGGCGAGGAGCTGTTCACCGGGGTGGTGCCCATCCTGGTCGAGCTGGACGGCGACGTAAACG
GCCACAAGTTCAGCGTGTCCGGCGAGGGCGAGGGCGATGCCACCTACGGCAAGCTGACCCTGAAGCTGAT
CTGCACCACCGGCAAGCTGCCCGTGCCCTGGCCCACCCTCGTGACCACCCTGGGCTACGGCCTGCAGTGC
TTCGCCCGCTACCCCGACCACATGAAGCAGCACGACTTCTTCAAGTCCGCCATGCCCGAAGGCTACGTCC
AGGAGCGCACCATCTTCTTCAAGGACGACGGCAACTACAAGACCCGCGCCGAGGTGAAGTTCGAGGGCGA
CACCCTGGTGAACCGCATCGAGCTGAAGGGCATCGACTTCAAGGAGGACGGCAACATCCTGGGGCACAAG
CTGGAGTACAACTGGAACAGCCACAACGTCTATATCACCGCCGACAAGCAGAAGAACGGCATCAAGGCCA
ACTTCAAGATCCGCCACAACATCGAGCCGAATTTTGTCTTCCTGATCGGCGCCGCAGGAATACTCTTCGT
ATCTAGCGAGCTCATGGACGGCGGCGTGCAGCTCGCCGACCACTACCAGCAGAACACCCCCATCGGCGAC
GGCCCCGTGCTGCTGCCCGACAACCACTACCTGAGCTACCAGTCCGCCCTGAGCAAAGACCCCAACGAGA
AGCGCGATCACATGGTCCTGCTGGAGTTCGTGACCGCCGCCGGGATCACTCTCGGCATGGACGAGCTGTA
CAAGGGTGGCAGCGGTGGCATGGTGAGCAAGGGCGAGGAGCTGTTCACCGGGGTGGTGCCCATCCTGGTC
GAGCTGGACGGCGACGTAAACGGCCACAAGTTCAGCGTGTCCGGCGAGGGCGAGGGCGATGCCACCTACG
GCAAGCTGACCCTGAAGCTGATCTGCACCACCGGCAAGCTGCCCGTGCCCTGGCCCACCCTCGTGACCAC
CCTGGGCTACGGCCTGCAGTGCTTCGCCCGCTACCCCGACCACATGAAGCAGCACGACTTCTTCAAGTCC
GCCATGCCCGAAGGCTACGTCCAGGAGCGCACCATCTTCTTCAAGGACGACGGCAACTACAAGACCCGCG
CCGAGGTGAAGTTCGAGGGCGACACCCTGGTGAACCGCATCGAGCTGAAGGGCATCGACTTCAAGGAGGA
CGGCAACATCCTGGGGCACAAGCTGGAGTACAACTGGAACAGCCACAACGTCTATATCACCGCCGACAAG
CAGAAGAACGGCATCAAGGCCAACTTCAAGATCCGCCACAACATCGAGCCGAATTCCCTCGAGGTTAACG
CGGCGCGCCTCTAATCTAGAGGGCCCTATTCTATAGTGTCACCTAAATGCTAGAGCTCGCTGATCAGCCT
CGACTGTGCCTTCTAGTTGCCAGCCATCTGTTGTTTGCCCCTCCCCCGTGCCTTCCTTGACCCTGGAAGG
TGCCACTCCCACTGTCCTTTCCTAATAAAATGAGGAAATTGCATCGCATTGTCTGAGTAGGTGTCATTCT
ATTCTGGGGGGTGGGGTGGGGCAGGACAGCAAGGGGGAGGATTGGGAAGACAATAGCAGGCATGCTGGGG
ATGCGGTGGGCTCTATGGCTTCTGAGGCGGAAAGAACCAGCTGGGGCTCTAGGGGGTATCCCC
[124 nt withheld, positions 4824-4947]
C
[91 nt withheld, positions 4949-5039]
A
[49 nt withheld, positions 5041-5089]
CCTTTGACGTTGGAGTCCACGTTCTTT
[37 nt withheld, positions 5117-5153]
ACCCTATCTCGGTCTATTCTTTTGATTTATAAGGGATTTTGCCGATTTCGGCCTATTGGTTAAAAAATGA
GCTGATTTAACAAAAATTTAACGCGAATTAATTCTGTGGAATGTGTGTCAGTTAGGGTGTGGAAAGTCCC
CAGGCTCCCCAGCAGGCAGAAGTATGCAAAGCATGCATCTCAATTAGTCAGCAACCAGGTGTGGAAAGTC
CCCAGGCTCCCCAGCAGGCAGAAGTATGCAAAGCATGCATCTCAATTAGTCAGCAACCATAGTCCCGCCC
CTAACTCCGCCCATCCCGCCCCTAACTCCGCCCAGTTCCGCCCATTCTCCGCCCCATGGCTGACTAATTT
TTTTTATTTATGCAGAGGCCGAGGCCGCCTCTGCCTCTGAGCTATTCCAGAAGTAGTGAGGAGGCTTTTT
TGGAGGCCTAGGCTTTTGCAAAAAGCTCCCGGGAGCTTGTATATCCATTTTCGGATCTGATCAAGAGACA
GGATGAGGATCGTTTCGCATGATTGAACAAGATGGATTGCACGCAGGTTCTCCGGCCGCTTGGGTGGAGA
GGCTATTCGGCTATGACTGGGCACAACAGACAATCGGCTGCTCTGATGCCGCCGTGTTCCGGCTGTCAGC
GCAGGGGCGCCCGGTTCTTTTTGTCAAGACCGACCTGTCCGGTGCCCTGAATGAACTGCAGGACGAGGCA
GCGCGGCTATCGTGGCTGGCCACGACGGGCGTTCCTTGCGCAGCTGTGCTCGACGTTGTCACTGAAGCGG
GAAGGGACTGGCTGCTATTGGGCGAAGTGCCGGGGCAGGATCTCCTGTCATCTCACCTTGCTCCTGCCGA
GAAAGTATCCATCATGGCTGATGCAATGCGGCGGCTGCATACGCTTGATCCGGCTACCTGCCCATTCGAC
CACCAAGCGAAACATCGCATCGAGCGAGCACGTACTCGGATGGAAGCCGGTCTTGTCGATCAGGATGATC
TGGACGAAGAGCATCAGGGGCTCGCGCCAGCCGAACTGTTCGCCAGGCTCAAGGCGCGCATGCCCGACGG
CGAGGATCTCGTCGTGACCCATGGCGATGCCTGCTTGCCGAATATCATGGTGGAAAATGGCCGCTTTTCT
GGATTCATCGACTGTGGCCGGCTGGGTGTGGCGGACCGCTATCAGGACATAGCGTTGGCTACCCGTGATA
TTGCTGAAGAGCTTGGCGGCGAATGGGCTGACCGCTTCCTCGTGCTTTACGGTATCGCCGCTCCCGATTC
GCAGCGCATCGCCTTCTATCGCCTTCTTGACGAGTTCTTCTGAGCGGGACTCTGGGGTTCGAAATGACCG
ACCAAGCGACGCCCAACCTGCCATCACGAGATTTCGATTCCACCGCCGCCTTCTATGAAAGGTTGGGCTT
CGGAATCGTTTTCCGGGACGCCGGCTGGATGATCCTCCAGCGCGGGGATCTCATGCTGGAGTTCTTCGCC
CACCCCAACTTGTTTATTGCAGCTTATAATGGTTACAAATAAAGCAATAGCATCACAAATTTCACAAATA
AAGCATTTTTTTCACTGCATTCTAGTTGTGGTTTGTCCAAACTCATCAATGTATCTTATCATGTCTGTAT
ACCGTCGACCTCTAGCTAGAGCTTGGCGTAATCATGGTCATAGCTGTTTCCTGTGTGAAATTGTTATCCG
CTCACAATTCCACACAACATACGAGCCGGAAGCATAAAGTGTAAAGCCTGGGGTGCCTAATGAGTGAGCT
AACTCACATTAATTGCGTTGCGCTCACTGCCCGCTTTCCAGTCGGGAAACCTGTCGTGCCAGCTGCATTA
ATGAATCGGCCAACGCGCGGGGAGAGGCGGTTTGCGTATTGGGCGCTCTTCCGCTTCCTCGCTCACTGAC
TCGCTGCGCTCGGTCGTTCGGCTGCGGCGAGCGGTATCAGCTCACTCAAAGGCGGTAATACGGTTATCCA
CAGAATCAGGGGATAACGCAGGAAAGAACATGTGAGCAAAAGGCCAGCAAAAGGCCAGGAACCGTAAAAA
GGCCGCGTTGCTGGCGTTTTTCCATAGGCTCCGCCCCCCTGACGAGCATCACAAAAATCGACGCTCAAGT
CAGAGGTGGCGAAACCCGACAGGACTATAAAGATACCAGGCGTTTCCCCCTGGAAGCTCCCTCGTGCGCT
CTCCTGTTCCGACCCTGCCGCTTACCGGATACCTGTCCGCCTTTCTCCCTTCGGGAAGCGTGGCGCTTTC
TCATAGCTCACGCTGTAGGTATCTCAGTTCGGTGTAGGTCGTTCGCTCCAAGCTGGGCTGTGTGCACGAA
CCCCCCGTTCAGCCCGACCGCTGCGCCTTATCCGGTAACTATCGTCTTGAGTCCAACCCGGTAAGACACG
ACTTATCGCCACTGGCAGCAGCCACTGGTAACAGGATTAGCAGAGCGAGGTATGTAGGCGGTGCTACAGA
GTTCTTGAAGTGGTGGCCTAACTACGGCTACACTAGAAGAACAGTATTTGGTATCTGCGCTCTGCTGAAG
CCAGTTACCTTCGGAAAAAGAGTTGGTAGCTCTTGATCCGGCAAACAAACCACCGCTGGTAGCGGTGGTT
TTTTTGTTTGCAAGCAGCAGATTACGCGCAGAAAAAAAGGATCTCAAGAAGATCCTTTGATCTTTTCTAC
GGGGTCTGACGCTCAGTGGAACGAAAACTCACGTTAAGGGATTTTGGTCATGAGATTATCAAAAAGGATC
TTCACCTAGATCCTTTTAAATTAAAAATGAAGTTTTAAATCAATCTAAAGTATATATGAGTAAACTTGGT
CTGACAGTTACCAATGCTTAATCAGTGAGGCACCTATCTCAGCGATCTGTCTATTTCGTTCATCCATAGT
TGCCTGACTCCCCGTCGTGTAGATAACTACGATACGGGAGGGCTTACCATCTGGCCCCAGTGCTGCAATG
ATACCGCGAGACCCACGCTCACCGGCTCCAGATTTATCAGCAATAAACCAGCCAGCCGGAAGGGCCGAGC
GCAGAAGTGGTCCTGCAACTTTATCCGCCTCCATCCAGTCTATTAATTGTTGCCGGGAAGCTAGAGTAAG
TAGTTCGCCAGTTAATAGTTTGCGCAACGTTGTTGCCATTGCTACAGGCATCGTGGTGTCACGCTCGTCG
TTTGGTATGGCTTCATTCAGCTCCGGTTCCCAACGATCAAGGCGAGTTACATGATCCCCCATGTTGTGCA
AAAAAGCGGTTAGCTCCTTCGGTCCTCCGATCGTTGTCAGAAGTAAGTTGGCCGCAGTGTTATCACTCAT
GGTTATGGCAGCACTGCATAATTCTCTTACTGTCATGCCATCCGTAAGATGCTTTTCTGTGACTGGTGAG
TACTCAACCAAGTCATTCTGAGAATAGTGTATGCGGCGACCGAGTTGCTCTTGCCCGGCGTCAATACGGG
ATAATACCGCGCCACATAGCAGAACTTTAAAAGTGCTCATCATTGGAAAACGTTCTTCGGGGCGAAAACT
CTCAAGGATCTTACCGCTGTTGAGATCCAGTTCGATGTAACCCACTCGTGCACCCAACTGATCTTCAGCA
TCTTTTACTTTCACCAGCGTTTCTGGGTGAGCAAAAACAGGAAGGCAAAATGCCGCAAAAAAGGGAATAA
GGGCGACACGGAAATGTTGAATACTCATACTCTTCCTTTTTCAATATTATTGAAGCATTTATCAGGGTTA
TTGTCTCATGAGCGGATACATATTTGAATGTATTTAGAAAAATAAACAAATAGGGGTTCCGCGCACATTT
CCCCGAAAAGTGCCACCTGACGTCGACGGATCGGGAGATCTCCCGATCCCCTATGGTGCACTCTCAGTAC
AATCTGCTCTGATGCCGCATAGTTAAGCCAGTATCTGCTCCCTGCTTGTGTGTTGGAGGTCGCTGAGTAG
TGCGCGAGCAAAATTTAAGCTACAACAAGGCAAGGCTTGACCGACAATTGCATGAAGAATCTGCTTAGGG
TTAGGCGTTTTGCGCTGCTTCGCGATGTACGGGCCAGATATACGCGTTGACATTGATTATTGACTAGTTA
TTAATAGTAATCAATTACGGGGTCATTAGTTCATAGCCCATATATGGAGTTCCGCGTTACATAACTTACG
GTAAATGGCCCGCCTGGCTGACCGCCCAACGACCCCCGCCCATTGACGTCAATAATGACGTATGTTCCCA
TAGTAACGCCAATAGGGACTTTCCATTGACGTCAATGGGTGGAGTATTTACGGTAAACTGCCCACTTGGC
AGTACATCAAGTGTATCATATGCCAAGTACGCCCCCTATTGACGTCAATGACGGTAAATGGCCCGCCTGG
CATTATGCCCAGTACATGACCTTATGGGACTTTCCTACTTGGCAGTACATCTACGTATTAGTCATCGCTA
TTACCATGGTGATGCGGTTTTGGCAGTACATCAATGGGCGTGGATAGCGGTTTGACTCACGGGGATTTCC
AAGTCTCCACCCCATTGACGTCAATGGGAGTTTGTTTTGGCACCAAAATCAACGGGACTTTCCAAAATGT
CGTAACAACTCCGCCCCATTGACGCAAATGGGCGGTAGGCGTGTACGGTGGGAGGTCTATATAAGCAGAG
CTCTCTGGCTAACTAGAGAACCCACTGCTTACTGGCTTATCGAAATTAATACGACTCACTATAGGGAGAC
CC
Features (pLannotate 1.2.2; 24 found; start..end, strand, type, name):
     34..747     +  CDS            W1C: W1C is a basic (constitutively fluorescent) cyan fluorescent protein published in 1998, derived from Aequorea victoria.
    718..2919    +  CDS            RAPGEF3 (fragment): RPGF3_HUMAN - Also known as CGEF1, EPAC, EPAC1. Experimental evidence at protein level: Swiss-Prot protein existence level 1. Guanine nucleotide exchange factor (GEF) for RAP1A and RAP2A small GTPases that is activated by binding cAMP. Through simultaneous binding of PDE3B to RAPGEF3 and PIK3R6 is assembled in a signaling complex in which it activates the PI3K gamma complex and which is involved in angiogenesis. Plays a role in the modulation of the cAMP- induced dynamic control of endothelial barrier function through a pathway that is independent on Rho-mediated signaling. Required for the ac
   2932..3666    +  CDS            cp173Venus: circularly permuted form of the Venus yellow fluorescent protein (Nagai et al., 2004) efficient FRET acceptor for CFP
   3724..4458    +  CDS            cp173Venus: circularly permuted form of the Venus yellow fluorescent protein (Nagai et al., 2004) efficient FRET acceptor for CFP
   4510..4528    -  promoter       SP6 promoter: promoter for bacteriophage SP6 RNA polymerase
   4554..4778    +  polyA_signal   bGH poly(A) signal: bovine growth hormone polyadenylation signal
   4782..4803    +  promoter       SV40 promoter (fragment): SV40 enhancer and early promoter
   4824..5252    +  rep_origin     f1 ori (sequence partly withheld): f1 bacteriophage origin of replication; arrow indicates direction of (+) strand synthesis
   5266..5595    +  promoter       SV40 promoter: SV40 enhancer and early promoter
   5662..6453    +  CDS            neo: KKA2_KLEPN - Also known as kan, nptII. Experimental evidence at protein level: Swiss-Prot protein existence level 1. Resistance to kanamycin, neomycin, paromomycin, ribostamycin, butirosin and gentamicin B. From Klebsiella pneumoniae.
   6477..6635    +  CDS            ble (fragment): BLE_KLEPN - Experimental evidence at protein level: Swiss-Prot protein existence level 1. Binding protein with a strong affinity to the bleomycin family of antibiotics. Binds to CL990; an antimitotic-antibiotic compound. From Klebsiella pneumoniae.
   6630..6751    +  polyA_signal   SV40 poly(A) signal: SV40 polyadenylation signal
   6824..6840    -  protein_bind   lac operator: The lac repressor binds to the lac operator to inhibit transcription in E. coli. This inhibition can be relieved by adding lactose or isopropyl-β-D-thiogalactopyranoside (IPTG). lac repressor encoded by lacI
   6848..6878    -  promoter       lac promoter: promoter for the E. coli lac operon
   6893..6914    -  protein_bind   CAP binding site: CAP binding activates transcription in the presence of cAMP. E. coli catabolite activator protein
   6927..7019    -  CDS            lacI (fragment): lac repressor; lacI; The lac repressor binds to the lac operator to inhibit transcription in E. coli. This inhibition can be relieved by adding lactose or isopropyl-β-D-thiogalactopyranoside (IPTG).
   7202..7790    -  rep_origin     ori: high-copy-number ColE1/pMB1/pBR322/pUC origin of replication
   7961..8821    -  CDS            AmpR: β-lactamase; bla; confers resistance to ampicillin, carbenicillin, and related antibiotics
   8822..8926    -  promoter       AmpR promoter: bla
   8985..9037    -  misc_feature   bom (fragment): basis of mobility region from pBR322
   9192..9571    +  enhancer       CMV enhancer: human cytomegalovirus immediate early enhancer
   9572..9775    +  promoter       CMV promoter: human cytomegalovirus (CMV) immediate early promoter
   9771..9804    +  LTR            5' LTR (truncated) (fragment): truncated 5' long terminal repeat (LTR) from HIV-1
   9820..9838    +  promoter       T7 promoter: promoter for bacteriophage T7 RNA polymerase
