[The description below was written by a language model from this plasmid's Addgene catalogue record and pLannotate feature annotations shown in this document.]
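Description:
Epac-S-H328 is a pcDNA3-based mammalian expression plasmid of about 9.8 kb that encodes a single-chain, Epac1-derived FRET biosensor for following cAMP dynamics in living cells. It is propagated in E. coli as a high-copy plasmid through a ColE1/pUC-type origin with ampicillin resistance (AmpR). An f1 origin is also present. For mammalian cells, an SV40 early promoter drives the neo gene, followed by an SV40 polyadenylation signal, allowing G418 selection of stable transfectants.

The sensor open reading frame lies downstream of the CMV enhancer/promoter, with a T7 promoter just upstream, and is terminated by the bGH poly(A) signal. It fuses a truncated mTurquoise2 donor (mT2Del, annotated in the feature table as a related cyan fluorescent protein) to a fragment of human RAPGEF3 (EPAC1), followed by a tandem pair of circularly permuted cp173Venus acceptors. According to the record, the Epac moiety lacks the DEP domain and is rendered catalytically dead by T781A and F782A. It carries Q270E, M312L and E325T to raise cAMP affinity, and L777A and K778A to remove affinity for the nuclear envelope, giving a more cytosolic distribution. The Venus units carry the Y145W "Black Venus" mutation, making them dark acceptors.

cAMP binding changes the conformation of the Epac domain and so alters energy transfer between donor and acceptor. Because the acceptor is dark, the readout falls on the donor, which suits fluorescence lifetime imaging (FLIM), the application highlighted in the associated publication. The short HIV-1 LTR, ble and lacI fragments in the feature table are brief annotation hits within backbone sequence rather than functional elements.
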