Addgene plasmid #228244: Epac-S-H328
Purpose: mT2Del_EPACdDEPCD_Q270E_M312L_E325T_L777A_K778A_tdBlackcp173Venus(ST) biosensor to measure realtime changes in FRET reflecting fluctuations in cAMP levels in living cells.
Depositing lab: Kees Jalink. Publication: Cytosolic-enhanced dark Epac-based FRET sensors allow for intracellular cAMP detection in live cells via FLIM. Zanetti G, Klarenbeek JB, Jalink K. FEBS Lett. 2024 Dec 31. doi: 10.1002/1873-3468.15093. PubMed 39737677.
Backbone
  Vector backbone: pcDNA3
  Backbone size w/o insert (bp): 5500
  Total vector size (bp): 9846
  Vector type: Mammalian Expression
  Selectable markers: Neomycin (select with G418)
Growth in bacteria
  Bacterial resistance: Ampicillin, 100 μg/mL
  Growth temperature: 37°C
  Growth strain: DH5alpha
  Copy number: High Copy
Gene/Insert
  Gene/Insert name: mT2Del_EPACdDEPCD_Q270E_M312L_E325T_L777A_K778A_tdBlackcp173Venus(ST)
  Species: H. sapiens (human)
  Insert size (bp): 4445
  Mutation: Deletion of DEP domain, Catalytically dead T781A & F782A, increased affinity for cAMP Q270E & M312L & E325T, no nuclear envelope affinity L777A & K778A, Black Venus Y145W
  Entrez Gene: RAPGEF3 (a.k.a. CAMP-GEFI, EPAC, EPAC1, HSU79275, bcm910)
  Promoter: CMV
  Cloning method: Restriction Enzyme; 5′ cloning site NotI (unknown if destroyed); 3′ cloning site EcoRI (unknown if destroyed)
  Sequencing primers: 5′ CACGACTGGAGCCTCTTCAACA
Terms and licenses: Academic/Nonprofit Terms; Industry Terms: Not Available to Industry
Depositor comments: Please visit https://doi.org/10.1101/2024.09.30.615785 for bioRxiv preprint.
How to cite: Epac-S-H328 was a gift from Kees Jalink (Addgene plasmid # 228244 ; http://n2t.net/addgene:228244 ; RRID:Addgene_228244)
